>Addgene plasmid #218980 | Lifeact-mTFP1 | addgene full sequence | sequence record 433874 | Addgene NGS Result
ATGGGTGTTGCAGACCTAATAAAGAAATTCGAGTCAATCTCGAAAGAGGAGGGTTCCGGACCATCCGGAA
TGGTGAGCAAGGGCGAGGAGACCACAATGGGCGTAATCAAGCCCGACATGAAGATCAAGCTGAAGATGGA
GGGCAACGTGAATGGCCACGCCTTCGTGATCGAGGGCGAGGGCGAGGGCAAGCCCTACGACGGCACCAAC
ACCATCAACCTGGAGGTGAAGGAGGGAGCCCCCCTGCCCTTCTCCTACGACATTCTGACCACCGCGTTCG
CCTACGGCAACAGGGCCTTCACCAAGTACCCCGACGACATCCCCAACTACTTCAAGCAGTCCTTCCCCGA
GGGCTACTCTTGGGAGCGCACCATGACCTTCGAGGACAAGGGCATCGTGAAGGTGAAGTCCGACATCTCC
ATGGAGGAGGACTCCTTCATCTACGAGATACACCTCAAGGGCGAGAACTTCCCCCCCAACGGCCCCGTGA
TGCAGAAGAAGACCACCGGCTGGGACGCCTCCACCGAGAGGATGTACGTGCGCGACGGCGTGCTGAAGGG
CGACGTCAAGCACAAGCTGCTGCTGGAGGGCGGCGGCCACCACCGCGTTGACTTCAAGACCATCTACAGG
GCCAAGAAGGCGGTGAAGCTGCCCGACTATCACTTTGTGGACCACCGCATCGAGATCCTGAACCACGACA
AGGACTACAACAAGGTGACCGTTTACGAGAGCGCCGTGGCCCGCAACTCCACCGACGGCATGGACGAGCT
GTACAAGTAACATCGATTGGAATTCAAGGCCTCTCGAGCCTCTAGAACTATAGTGAGTCGTATTACGTAG
ATCCAGACATGATAAGATACATTGATGAGTTTGGACAAACCACAACTAGAATGCAGTGAAAAAAATGCTT
TATTTGTGAAATTTGTGATGCTATTGCTTTATTTGTAACCATTATAAGCTGCAATAAACAAGTTAACAAC
AACAATTGCATTCATTTTATGTTTCAGGTTCAGGGGGAGGTGTGGGAGGTTTTTTAATTCGCGGCCGCGG
CGCCAATGCATTGGGCCCGGTACCCAGCTTTTGTTCCCTTTAGTGAGGGTTAATTGCGCGCTTGGCGTAA
TCATGGTCATAGCTGTTTCCTGTGTGAAATTGTTATCCGCTCACAATTCCACACAACATACGAGCCGGGA
GCATAAAGTGTAAAGCCTGGGGTGCCTAATGAGTGAGCTAACTCACATTAATTGCGTTGCGCTCACTGCC
CGCTTTCCAGTCGGGAAACCTGTCGTGCCAGCTGCATTAATGAATCGGCCAACGCGCGGGGAGAGGCGGT
TTGCGTATTGGGCGCTCTTCCGCTTCCTCGCTCACTGACTCGCTGCGCTCGGTCGTTCGGCTGCGGCGAG
CGGTATCAGCTCACTCAAAGGCGGTAATACGGTTATCCACAGAATCAGGGGATAACGCAGGAAAGAACAT
GTGAGCAAAAGGCCAGCAAAAGGCCAGGAACCGTAAAAAGGCCGCGTTGCTGGCGTTTTTCCATAGGCTC
CGCCCCCCTGACGAGCATCACAAAAATCGACGCTCAAGTCAGAGGTGGCGAAACCCGACAGGACTATAAA
GATACCAGGCGTTTCCCCCTGGAAGCTCCCTCGTGCGCTCTCCTGTTCCGACCCTGCCGCTTACCGGATA
CCTGTCCGCCTTTCTCCCTTCGGGAAGCGTGGCGCTTTCTCATAGCTCACGCTGTAGGTATCTCAGTTCG
GTGTAGGTCGTTCGCTCCAAGCTGGGCTGTGTGCACGAACCCCCCGTTCAGCCCGACCGCTGCGCCTTAT
CCGGTAACTATCGTCTTGAGTCCAACCCGGTAAGACACGACTTATCGCCACTGGCAGCAGCCACTGGTAA
CAGGATTAGCAGAGCGAGGTATGTAGGCGGTGCTACAGAGTTCTTGAAGTGGTGGCCTAACTACGGCTAC
ACTAGAAGAACAGTATTTGGTATCTGCGCTCTGCTGAAGCCAGTTACCTTCGGAAAAAGAGTTGGTAGCT
CTTGATCCGGCAAACAAACCACCGCTGGTAGCGGTGGTTTTTTTGTTTGCAAGCAGCAGATTACGCGCAG
AAAAAAAGGATCTCAAGAAGATCCTTTGATCTTTTCTACGGGGTCTGACGCTCAGTGGAACGAAAACTCA
CGTTAAGGGATTTTGGTCATGAGATTATCAAAAAGGATCTTCACCTAGATCCTTTTAAATTAAAAATGAA
GTTTTAAATCAATCTAAAGTATATATGAGTAAACTTGGTCTGACAGTTACCAATGCTTAATCAGTGAGGC
ACCTATCTCAGCGATCTGTCTATTTCGTTCATCCATAGTTGCCTGACTCCCCGTCGTGTAGATAACTACG
ATACGGGAGGGCTTACCATCTGGCCCCAGTGCTGCAATGATACCGCGAGACCCACGCTCACCGGCTCCAG
ATTTATCAGCAATAAACCAGCCAGCCGGAAGGGCCGAGCGCAGAAGTGGTCCTGCAACTTTATCCGCCTC
CATCCAGTCTATTAATTGTTGCCGGGAAGCTAGAGTAAGTAGTTCGCCAGTTAATAGTTTGCGCAACGTT
GTTGCCATTGCTACAGGCATCGTGGTGTCACGCTCGTCGTTTGGTATGGCTTCATTCAGCTCCGGTTCCC
AACGATCAAGGCGAGTTACATGATCCCCCATGTTGTGCAAAAAAGCGGTTAGCTCCTTCGGTCCTCCGAT
CGTTGTCAGAAGTAAGTTGGCCGCAGTGTTATCACTCATGGTTATGGCAGCACTGCATAATTCTCTTACT
GTCATGCCATCCGTAAGATGCTTTTCTGTGACTGGTGAGTACTCAACCAAGTCATTCTGAGAATAGTGTA
TGCGGCGACCGAGTTGCTCTTGCCCGGCGTCAATACGGGATAATACCGCGCCACATAGCAGAACTTTAAA
AGTGCTCATCATTGGAAAACGTTCTTCGGGGCGAAAACTCTCAAGGATCTTACCGCTGTTGAGATCCAGT
TCGATGTAACCCACTCGTGCACCCAACTGATCTTCAGCATCTTTTACTTTCACCAGCGTTTCTGGGTGAG
CAAAAACAGGAAGGCAAAATGCCGCAAAAAAGGGAATAAGGGCGACACGGAAATGTTGAATACTCATACT
CTTCCTTTTTCAATATTATTGAAGCATTTATCAGGGTTATTGTCTCATGAGCGGATACATATTTGAATGT
ATTTAGAAAAATAAACAAATAGGGGTTCCGCGCACATTTCCCCGAAAAGTGCCACCTAAATTGTAAGCGT
TAATATTTTGTTAAAATTCGCGTTAAATTTTTGTTAAATCAGCTCATTTTTTAACCAATAGGCCGAAATC
GGCAAAATCCCTTATAAATCAAAAGAATAGACCGAGATAGGGT
[37 nt withheld, positions 3404-3440]
AAAGAACGTGGACTCCAACGTCAAAGG
[49 nt withheld, positions 3468-3516]
T
[91 nt withheld, positions 3518-3608]
G
[124 nt withheld, positions 3610-3733]
CCCATTCGCCATTCAGGCTGCGCAACTGTTGGGAAGGGCGATCGGTGCGGGCCTCTTCGCTATTACGCCA
GTCGACCGCCAATTCAATATGGCGTATATGGACTCATGCCAATTCAATATGGTGGATCTGGACCTGTGCC
AATTCAATATGGCGTATATGGACTCGTGCCAATTCAATATGGTGGATCTGGACCCCAGCCAATTCAATAT
GGCGGACTTGGCACCATGCCAATTCAATATGGCGGACCTGGCACTGTGCCAACTGGGGAGGGGTCTACTT
GGCACGGTGCCAAGTTTGAGGAGGGGTCTTGGCCCTGTGCCAAGTCCGCCATATTGAATTGGCATGGTGC
CAATAATGGCGGCCATATTGGCTATATGCCAGGATCAATATATAGGCAATATCCAATATGGCCCTATGCC
AATATGGCTATTGGCCAGGTTCAATACTATGTATTGGCCCTATGCCATATAGTATTCCATATATGGGTTT
TCCTATTGACGTAGATAGCCCCTCCCAATGGGCGGTCCCATATACCATATATGGGGCTTCCTAATACCGC
CCATAGCCACTCCCCCATTGACGTCAATGGTCTCTATATATGGTCTTTCCTATTGACGTCATATGGGCGG
TCCTATTGACGTATATGGCGCCTCCCCCATTGACGTCAATTACGGTAAATGGCCCGCCTGGCTCAATGCC
CATTGACGTCAATAGGACCACCCACCATTGACGTCAATGGGATGGCTCATTGCCCATTCATATCCGTTCT
CACGCCCCCTATTGACGTCAATGACGGTAAATGGCCCACTTGGCAGTACATCAATATCTATTAATAGTAA
CTTGGCAAGTACATTACTATTGGAAGTACGCCAGGGTACATTGGCAGTACTCCCATTGACGTCAATGGCG
GTAAATGGCCCGCGATGGCTGCCAAGTACATCCCCATTGACGTCAATGGGGAGGGGCAATGACGCAAATG
GGCGTTCCATTGACGTAAATGGGCGGTAGGCGTGCCTAATGGGAGGTCTATATAAGCAATGCTCGTTTAG
GGAACCGCCATTCTGCCTGGGGACGTCGGAGCAAGCTTGATTTAGGTGACACTATAGAATACAAGCTACT
TGTTCTTTTTGCAGGATCCACTAGTGGCGCGCCATTAATTAAAGGCCGGCCAGCGATCGC
Features (pLannotate 1.2.2; 15 found; start..end, strand, type, name):
     70..780     +  CDS            mTFP1: monomeric teal (cyan) fluorescent protein (Ai et al., 2006) mammalian codon-optimized
    818..835     -  promoter       T7 promoter (fragment): promoter for bacteriophage T7 RNA polymerase
    840..974     -  polyA_signal   SV40 poly(A) signal: SV40 polyadenylation signal
   1087..1105    -  promoter       T3 promoter: promoter for bacteriophage T3 RNA polymerase
   1150..1166    -  protein_bind   lac operator: The lac repressor binds to the lac operator to inhibit transcription in E. coli. This inhibition can be relieved by adding lactose or isopropyl-β-D-thiogalactopyranoside (IPTG). lac repressor encoded by lacI
   1174..1204    -  promoter       lac promoter: promoter for the E. coli lac operon
   1219..1240    -  protein_bind   CAP binding site: CAP binding activates transcription in the presence of cAMP. E. coli catabolite activator protein
   1253..1345    -  CDS            lacI (fragment): lac repressor; lacI; The lac repressor binds to the lac operator to inhibit transcription in E. coli. This inhibition can be relieved by adding lactose or isopropyl-β-D-thiogalactopyranoside (IPTG).
   1528..2116    -  rep_origin     ori: high-copy-number ColE1/pMB1/pBR322/pUC origin of replication
   2287..3147    -  CDS            AmpR: β-lactamase; bla; confers resistance to ampicillin, carbenicillin, and related antibiotics
   3148..3252    -  promoter       AmpR promoter: bla
   3305..3733    -  rep_origin     f1 ori (sequence partly withheld): f1 bacteriophage origin of replication; arrow indicates direction of (+) strand synthesis
   3738..3804    -  CDS            lacZα (fragment): LacZα fragment of β-galactosidase; lacZ fragment
   3811..4788    +  promoter       CMV IE94 promoter: enhancer/promoter region of simian cytomegalovirus major immediate early transcription unit IE94
   4823..4841    +  promoter       SP6 promoter: promoter for bacteriophage SP6 RNA polymerase
