[The description below was written by a language model from this plasmid's Addgene catalogue record and pLannotate feature annotations shown in this document.]
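Description:
Lifeact-mTFP1 is a 4.9 kb expression plasmid built on the pCS2+8 backbone and catalogued as a mammalian expression vector. It is maintained in E. coli as a high-copy plasmid through a ColE1/pUC-type origin and selected with ampicillin via the β-lactamase gene and its own promoter. An f1 phage origin is also present, along with remnants of lac regulatory sequences (lac promoter and operator, CAP site, lacI and lacZα fragments) that are carry-overs from the cloning backbone and play no part in expression of the payload.

The insert is a synthetic, roughly 780 bp open reading frame made by gene synthesis, encoding Lifeact with the monomeric teal fluorescent protein mTFP1 (mammalian codon-optimized) fused at its C terminus. Lifeact is a short actin-binding peptide widely used to label filamentous actin. The feature table annotates only the mTFP1 coding region, and the short stretch just upstream of it, which is not separately annotated, presumably holds the Lifeact and linker sequence. Transcription is driven by the simian CMV IE94 enhancer/promoter and terminated by an SV40 polyadenylation signal downstream of the fusion. An SP6 promoter sits between the CMV promoter and the coding sequence, an arrangement characteristic of pCS2-family vectors that allows in vitro synthesis of sense mRNA, for instance for microinjection into embryos. T7 (a fragment) and T3 promoters lie downstream in the opposite orientation. The stated purpose is in vivo visualization of the actin cytoskeleton, with the teal fluorophore reporting actin structures in live cells; the record does not name the organism or cell type in which it was used.
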