Addgene plasmid #218980: Lifeact-mTFP1
Purpose: In vivo visualization of actin cytoskeleton
Depositing lab: Amro Hamdoun.
Backbone
  Vector backbone: pCS2+8
  Backbone size w/o insert (bp): 4137
  Total vector size (bp): 4913
  Vector type: Mammalian Expression
Growth in bacteria
  Bacterial resistance: Ampicillin, 100 μg/mL
  Growth temperature: 37°C
  Growth strain: DH5alpha
  Copy number: High Copy
Gene/Insert
  Gene/Insert name: Lifeact-mTFP1
  Species: Synthetic
  Insert size (bp): 780
  Promoter: CMV
  Tag / fusion protein: mTFP1 (C terminal on insert)
  Cloning method: Gene Synthesis
  Sequencing primers: 5′ TGACGTAAATGGGCGGTAGG; 3′ GTCATAGCTGTTTCCTG
Terms and licenses: Academic/Nonprofit Terms; Industry Terms: Not Available to Industry
How to cite: Lifeact-mTFP1 was a gift from Amro Hamdoun (Addgene plasmid # 218980 ; http://n2t.net/addgene:218980 ; RRID:Addgene_218980)
